>Addgene plasmid #218834 | pcDNA5/FRT/TO-N-FLAG-hBirA*-TLK1-WT | addgene full sequence | sequence record 434423 | Addgene NGS Result
TTTTGCTCGCGCACTACTCAGCGACCTCCAACACACAAGCAGGGAGCAGATACTGGCTTAACTATGCGGC
ATCAGAGCAGATTGTACTGAGAGTGCACCATAGGGGATCGGGAGATCTCCCGATCCGTCGACGTCAGGTG
GCACTTTTCGGGGAAATGTGCGCGGAACCCCTATTTGTTTATTTTTCTAAATACATTCAAATATGTATCC
GCTCATGAGACAATAACCCTGATAAATGCTTCAATAATATTGAAAAAGGAAGAGTATGAGTATTCAACAT
TTCCGTGTCGCCCTTATTCCCTTTTTTGCGGCATTTTGCCTTCCTGTTTTTGCTCACCCAGAAACGCTGG
TGAAAGTAAAAGATGCTGAAGATCAGTTGGGTGCACGAGTGGGTTACATCGAACTGGATCTCAACAGCGG
TAAGATCCTTGAGAGTTTTCGCCCCGAAGAACGTTTTCCAATGATGAGCACTTTTAAAGTTCTGCTATGT
GGCGCGGTATTATCCCGTATTGACGCCGGGCAAGAGCAACTCGGTCGCCGCATACACTATTCTCAGAATG
ACTTGGTTGAGTACTCACCAGTCACAGAAAAGCATCTTACGGATGGCATGACAGTAAGAGAATTATGCAG
TGCTGCCATAACCATGAGTGATAACACTGCGGCCAACTTACTTCTGACAACGATCGGAGGACCGAAGGAG
CTAACCGCTTTTTTGCACAACATGGGGGATCATGTAACTCGCCTTGATCGTTGGGAACCGGAGCTGAATG
AAGCCATACCAAACGACGAGCGTGACACCACGATGCCTGTAGCAATGGCAACAACGTTGCGCAAACTATT
AACTGGCGAACTACTTACTCTAGCTTCCCGGCAACAATTAATAGACTGGATGGAGGCGGATAAAGTTGCA
GGACCACTTCTGCGCTCGGCCCTTCCGGCTGGCTGGTTTATTGCTGATAAATCTGGAGCCGGTGAGCGTG
GGTCTCGCGGTATCATTGCAGCACTGGGGCCAGATGGTAAGCCCTCCCGTATCGTAGTTATCTACACGAC
GGGGAGTCAGGCAACTATGGATGAACGAAATAGACAGATCGCTGAGATAGGTGCCTCACTGATTAAGCAT
TGGTAACTGTCAGACCAAGTTTACTCATATATACTTTAGATTGATTTAAAACTTCATTTTTAATTTAAAA
GGATCTAGGTGAAGATCCTTTTTGATAATCTCATGACCAAAATCCCTTAACGTGAGTTTTCGTTCCACTG
AGCGTCAGACCCCGTAGAAAAGATCAAAGGATCTTCTTGAGATCCTTTTTTTCTGCGCGTAATCTGCTGC
TTGCAAACAAAAAAACCACCGCTACCAGCGGTGGTTTGTTTGCCGGATCAAGAGCTACCAACTCTTTTTC
CGAAGGTAACTGGCTTCAGCAGAGCGCAGATACCAAATACTGTTCTTCTAGTGTAGCCGTAGTTAGGCCA
CCACTTCAAGAACTCTGTAGCACCGCCTACATACCTCGCTCTGCTAATCCTGTTACCAGTGGCTGCTGCC
AGTGGCGATAAGTCGTGTCTTACCGGGTTGGACTCAAGACGATAGTTACCGGATAAGGCGCAGCGGTCGG
GCTGAACGGGGGGTTCGTGCACACAGCCCAGCTTGGAGCGAACGACCTACACCGAACTGAGATACCTACA
GCGTGAGCTATGAGAAAGCGCCACGCTTCCCGAAGGGAGAAAGGCGGACAGGTATCCGGTAAGCGGCAGG
GTCGGAACAGGAGAGCGCACGAGGGAGCTTCCAGGGGGAAACGCCTGGTATCTTTATAGTCCTGTCGGGT
TTCGCCACCTCTGACTTGAGCGTCGATTTTTGTGATGCTCGTCAGGGGGGCGGAGCCTATGGAAAAACGC
CAGCAACGCGGCCTTTTTACGGTTCCTGGCCTTTTGCTGGCCTTTTGCTCACATGTTCTTTCCTGCGTTA
TCCCCTGATTCTGTGGATAACCGTATTACCGCCTTTGAGTGAGCTGATACCGCTCGCCGCAGCCGAACGA
CCGAGCGCAGCGAGTCAGTGAGCGAGGAAGCGGAAGAGCGCCCAATACGCAAACCGCCTCTCCCCGCGCG
TTGGCCGATTCATTAATGCAGCTGGCACGACAGGTTTCCCGACTGGAAAGCGGGCAGTGAGCGCAACGCA
ATTAATGTGAGTTAGCTCACTCATTAGGCACCCCAGGCTTTACACTTTATGCTTCCGGCTCGTATGTTGT
GTGGAATTGTGAGCGGATAACAATTTCACACAGGAAACAGCTATGACCATGATTACGCCAAGCTCTAGCT
AGAGGTCGACGGTATACAGACATGATAAGATACATTGATGAGTTTGGACAAACCACAACTAGAATGCAGT
GAAAAAAATGCTTTATTTGTGAAATTTGTGATGCTATTGCTTTATTTGTAACCATTATAAGCTGCAATAA
ACAAGTTGGGGTGGGCGAAGAACTCCAGCATGAGATCCCCGCGCTGGAGGATCATCCAGCCGGCGTCCCG
GAAAACGATTCCGAAGCCCAACCTTTCATAGAAGGCGGCGGTGGAATCGAAATCTCGTAGTACGTGCTAT
TCCTTTGCCCTCGGACGAGTGCTGGGGCGTCGGTTTCCACTATCGGCGAGTACTTCTACACAGCCATCGG
TCCAGACGGCCGCGCTTCTGCGGGCGATTTGTGTACGCCCGACAGTCCCGGCTCCGGATCGGACGATTGC
GTCGCATCGACCCTGCGCCCAAGCTGCATCATCGAAATTGCCGTCAACCAAGCTCTGATAGAGTTGGTCA
AGACCAATGCGGAGCATATACGCCCGGAGCCGCGGCGATCCTGCAAGCTCCGGATGCCTCCGCTCGAAGT
AGCGCGTCTGCTGCTCCATACAAGCCAACCACGGCCTCCAGAAGAAGATGTTGGCGACCTCGTATTGGGA
ATCCCCGAACATCGCCTCGCTCCAGTCAATGACCGCTGTTATGCGGCCATTGTCCGTCAGGACATTGTTG
GAGCCGAAATCCGCGTGCACGAGGTGCCGGACTTCGGGGCAGTCCTCGGCCCAAAGCATCAGCTCATCGA
GAGCCTGCGCGACGGACGCACTGACGGTGTCGTCCATCACAGTTTGCCAGTGATACACATGGGGATCAGC
AATCGCGCATATGAAATCACGCCATGTAGTGTATTGACCGATTCCTTGCGGTCCGAATGGGCCGAACCCG
CTCGTCTGGCTAAGATCGGCCGCAGCGATCGCATCCATGGCCTCCGCGACCGGCTGCAGAACAGCGGGCA
GTTCGGTTTCAGGCAGGTCTTGCAACGTGACACCCTGTGCACGGCGGGAGATGCAATAGGTCAGGCTCTC
GCTGAATTCCCCAATGTCAAGCACTTCCGGAATCGGGAGCGCGGCCGATGCAAAGTGCCGATAAACATAA
CGATCTTTGTAGAAACCATCGGCGCAGCTATTTACCCGCAGGACATATCCACGCCCTCCTACATCGAAGC
TGAAAGCACGAGATTCTTCGCCCTCCGAGAGCTGCATCAGGTCGGAGACGCTGTCGAACTTTTCGATCAG
AAACTTCTCGACAGACGTCGCGGTGAGTTCAGGCTTTTTGGCCAAGGAAGTTCCTATACTTTCTAGAGAA
TAGGAACTTCGGAATAGGAACTTCTAGGTACGTGAACCATCACCCT
[91 nt withheld, positions 3687-3777]
G
[124 nt withheld, positions 3779-3902]
GGGGATACCCCCTAGAGCCCCAGCTGGTTCTTTCCGCCTCAGAAGCCATAGAGCCCACCGCATCCCCAGC
ATGCCTGCTATTGTCTTCCCAATCCTCCCCCTTGCTGTCCTGCCCCACCCCACCCCCCAGAATAGAATGA
CACCTACTCAGACAATGCGATGCAATTTCCTCATTTTATTAGGAAAGGACAGTGGGAGTGGCACCTTCCA
GGGTCAAGGAAGGCACGGGGGAGGGGCAAACAACAGATGGCTGGCAACTAGAAGGCACAGTCGAGGCTGA
TCAGCGGGTTTAAACGGGCCCTCTAGACTCGAGTTAGGCGGCCGCTCAGTAAGTAATTATGCTTGAAGAA
GGGGGTGTAGGGGATGCTGTCAGCCCAGCCATGTGTAGGTTTCCTGAAGAATTTGATCTTCTCATGTGTG
GGAGAAGGTATGGGTCATTTGCCAGCTGGTGCACATCAAATCGATCTTCTTTTCGATATGCCAAACAGCG
TCTTATAAATGCCTTGGCTTCACTGCTTACAACCGGTTTTACAGGGAACTGGACTTCTGTGGCTTTTAAT
ATTGTATTTTCTTGAAGAATGTCTTGTTGAGATTGATTGTGACCAAATGGCTTTCTACCATAAAGACACT
GAAAGAAGATGACTCCAACCGACCATACATCAACCTTGTTGGAAATCTTTGGTGGCTCTTTTCCAACTAC
AAAACACTCAGGAGGTAAATACCAGTAAGTGCCTGCCCCCTGGGAAGTTAGATCCATTCCATCTACACCA
TAGCTATCATCATCCATAATCTTGGACAGACCAAAATCAGTGATTTTGATTTCACCACATGCTGTTCCAT
CTACCAGTAGGATGTTTCCTGGCTTAAGATCATAATGTATAATAGGGGGTTTGATCTCATTGAGATATCT
TAGTGCATTTACAATCTGCATTACAATAGACCGAGCTTCTTTCTCTGACATTAACTTGTGTTGCTTCAGA
TAGAAATCCAAGTCATTGCCTTCACAGTATTCTAACACTGTACAAAACGTATCTGTATCCAAGGAGAAAT
AATCATAGAGTTTAACTATTCTGGGGTGATCCAGTTCTTTGTGTATTCTATACTCTCTGCAGGCATGTTT
GTGGTAGTTTTCTTTCTTCTCATCTCTCCAGCTTTTATTAAGCTGATGTATCTTCACAGCAGCATATCTT
TGTTCATAAAGGTCAAAAGCCTTATACACTTCACTAAAGCCACCTCTACCAAGCAGATGAAGTAATAAAT
ATCTTTCATTTAATGTTGGGTGATCTTTGAACTGTGAATTATCTTCATTGTTTATTCTTTTCAGCTCACG
TATGTGAAGATTTCTGACTCTTTCCAAACGTTCAAGTTCTGCCTGGATTTCTGCCTCTTCCTTTTTGAGA
TGTCCTAGTCTAAGTTTGAAAATTTCTTCCTGTTCATGATATTCTGCCAAAGTCAACAGTTGTGGTAAAT
TTGGTCTAACAAAGGGATCATTCTCTGCTCCATTGACTGCTTTGTTTTTCCTTTGTTTTGGTTCAGAATT
GGTAGAGGGTGCCTGAGAATTATTAGCTGTGGGAGGTTTGCGTTTGGCTAGAAGTTTCCTTTGCCTTTCA
ATATCTTCCCTTTGCTGATTCACCCATTCTTGTTGCTTCACAAGATTCTGAAATGCAAAACCATCTGTCC
ATTGTTCAGTAAATGAAGCGCCATGTCTAACTGTTGTAAAGTGCCCAAGGCGTAATCGATCTTGCATACT
CTTCTCTCTGCTTGACAGCTTTTCTTGTGTACTCTTTTCAATAAGAAGTTTCTTGCTCATTGATATGCAC
TTATTTAATCGTTCTTTGTATTTTTCAAGTAATTTTTGTTGTTCATCTATTTGCCGTCTGAGATCACAGT
TAGCCCTGAGCAAATCATCTATACGTCCCTCCTTCTTTTCCAGGTCCTGGATTTTATTACTTTCTAATGC
TGCTAATTTCAGCATTGTGAGATCAGTCTGAATAATTTTAAAGGATAATTGCTTTGGTTGTACAATAGGG
TGGTCCCCAAATGCTAATGCAGTAGGAGAAGGGCTATTCGGTCGAACAGATGAGGAAGGAGTGGAATGTG
AATGTGAATTTTGAGGAGAACGGATTGCAGGAGGTATGCCTCTTACTGGACTTGAGCCATTTCCACCCTG
GTATTCAAAATAGTCGCTAATTTTGTGGCCACGTCCCCCAATACTTTTTCCCTGACTACTTTCATTCTGG
TTTTCTGCTTTTCTCTTTCTTCCCCTGGATGATTCCGATTGTTTCTTCTCCGGTGTCTCTGATTCTTTGT
CACTTAAAGATCCCAAGCTTCCAAAACTGTGATTAGAGCTTTCGTTATTTGTTGAGGCTTTAGCTCCAAC
ACTGCAACTGCCCGTACTTCCAGTGCTCCCACTTGCAACTCCAGTAAATCTAGCTTCCAATAACTCTTGC
CTTCTTGGATCCAGACTATGAAGCTCATCCATAGGCGCGCCGCCGCCGGGGCCAGATCCCCCCTTCTCGG
CGCTCCGCAGGCTGATCTCGCCGCCCATCCAGGGCTTGATGATGCCGTCCTGCTCCAGCAGCAGGGCGCC
CTGCTTGTCGATGCCCCGGCTGATGCCGAAGATCTCCTTGTCGCCGATGATCAGCTTCACGGGCCGGTTG
ATGAAGTTGTCCAGCTTCTCCCACCGGCTCAGGTAGGGGGCCAGGCCCTCCTGCTCGAACAGCTCCAGGG
CGGCCCGCAGCTCCCGGATCAGCATGGCGGCCAGGGTGTTCCGGTCCAGGTTGATGCCGGCCTCCTGCAG
GGTGATCCAGCCCTGGTTCACCACGCTCTCCTCCACCCGCCGCATGGCCATGTTGATGCCGGCGCCGATC
ACGATCTGGGCGGCGTCGCCGGTCTTGCCGGTCAGCTCCACCAGGATGCCGGCCAGCTTCCGGTCCTGCA
GGTACAGGTCGTTGGGCCACTTCACCCGCACCTTGTCGGCGCCCAGCTTCCGCAGCACCTCGGCCATCAC
GATGCCGATCACCAGGCTCAGGCCGATGGCGGCGGCGGGGCCCTGCTCCAGCCGCCAGAACATGCTCAGG
TACAGGTTGGCGCCGAAGGGGCTGAACCACTTCCGGCCCCGGCCGCCCCGGCCGGCCTGCTGGTACTCGG
CGATGCAGGCGTCGCCGCTCTTCAGCTCGCCGATCCGGTCCAGCAGGTACTGGTTGGTGCTGTCGATCAC
GGGCAGCACGGCCACGCTGCCGCCGTCCAGCTGGCCCAGGATCTGCTTGGCGTTCAGCAGCTGGATGGGC
TCGGGCAGGCTGTAGCCCTTGCCGGGCACGGTGAACACGTCCACGCCCCAGTCCCGCAGGGTCTGGATGT
GCTTGTTGATGGCGGCCCGGCTCATGCCCAGGGTCTCGCCCAGCTGCTCGCCGCTGTGGAACTCGCCGTT
GGCCAGCAGGGCGATCAGCTTCAGGGGCACGGTGTTGTCCTTCATGGTGGCGCTAGCTGGATCCTTAATT
AATGGCGCACCGTTTAAACTGGCGGCTTTATCGTCATCGTCTTTGTAGTCCATGGTACCAAGCTTAAGTT
TAAACGCTAGAGTCCGGAGGCTGGATCGGTCCCGGTGTCTTCTATGGAGGTCAAAACAGCGTGGATGGCG
TCTCCAGGCGATCTGACGGTTCACTAAACGAGCTCGTCGACGATCTCTATCACTGATAGGGAGATCTCTA
TCACTGATAGGGAGAGCTCTGCTTATATAGACCTCCCACCGTACACGCCTACCGCCCATTTGCGTCAATG
GGGCGGAGTTGTTACGACATTTTGGAAAGTCCCGTTGATTTTGGTGCCAAAACAAACTCCCATTGACGTC
AATGGGGTGGAGACTTGGAAATCCCCGTGAGTCAAACCGCTATCCACGCCCATTGATGTACTGCCAAAAC
CGCATCACCATGGTAATAGCGATGACTAATACGTAGATGTACTGCCAAGTAGGAAAGTCCCATAAGGTCA
TGTACTGGGCATAATGCCAGGCGGGCCATTTACCGTCATTGACGTCAATAGGGGGCGTACTTGGCATATG
ATACACTTGATGTACTGCCAAGTGGGCAGTTTACCGTAAATACTCCACCCATTGACGTCAATGGAAAGTC
CCTATTGGCGTTACTATGGGAACATACGTCATTATTGACGTCAATGGGCGGGGGTCGTTGGGCGGTCAGC
CAGGCGGGCCATTTACCGTAAGTTATGTAACGCGGAACTCCATATATGGGCTATGAACTAATGACCCCGT
AATTGATTACTATTAATAACTAGTCAATAATCAATGTCAACGCGTATATCTGGCCCGTACATCGCGAAGC
AGCGCAAAACGCCTAACCCTAAGCAGATTCTTCATGCAATTGTCGGTCAAGCCTTGCCTTGTTGTAGCTT
AAA
Features (pLannotate 1.2.2; 23 found; start..end, strand, type, name):
     50..102     +  misc_feature   bom (fragment): basis of mobility region from pBR322
    161..265     +  promoter       AmpR promoter: bla
    266..1126    +  CDS            AmpR: β-lactamase; bla; confers resistance to ampicillin, carbenicillin, and related antibiotics
   1297..1885    +  rep_origin     ori: high-copy-number ColE1/pMB1/pBR322/pUC origin of replication
   2068..2160    +  CDS            lacI (fragment): lac repressor; lacI; The lac repressor binds to the lac operator to inhibit transcription in E. coli. This inhibition can be relieved by adding lactose or isopropyl-β-D-thiogalactopyranoside (IPTG).
   2173..2194    +  protein_bind   CAP binding site: CAP binding activates transcription in the presence of cAMP. E. coli catabolite activator protein
   2209..2239    +  promoter       lac promoter: promoter for the E. coli lac operon
   2247..2263    +  protein_bind   lac operator: The lac repressor binds to the lac operator to inhibit transcription in E. coli. This inhibition can be relieved by adding lactose or isopropyl-β-D-thiogalactopyranoside (IPTG). lac repressor encoded by lacI
   2336..2457    -  polyA_signal   SV40 poly(A) signal: SV40 polyadenylation signal
   2452..2577    -  CDS            ble (fragment): BLE_KLEPN - Experimental evidence at protein level: Swiss-Prot protein existence level 1. Binding protein with a strong affinity to the bleomycin family of antibiotics. Binds to CL990; an antimitotic-antibiotic compound. From Klebsiella pneumoniae.
   2587..3609    -  CDS            HygR: aminoglycoside phosphotransferase from E. coli; aph(4)-Ia; confers resistance to hygromycin
   3617..3664    -  protein_bind   FRT: FLP-mediated recombination occurs in the 8-bp core sequence TCTAGAAA (Turan and Bode, 2011). FLP recombinase from the Saccharomyces cerevisiae 2μ plasmid
   3669..3902    -  rep_origin     f1 ori (fragment) (sequence partly withheld): f1 bacteriophage origin of replication; arrow indicates direction of (+) strand synthesis
   3923..3944    -  promoter       SV40 promoter (fragment): SV40 enhancer and early promoter
   3948..4172    -  polyA_signal   bGH poly(A) signal: bovine growth hormone polyadenylation signal
   4231..6402    -  CDS            TLK1 (fragment): TLK1_HUMAN - Also known as KIAA0137. Experimental evidence at protein level: Swiss-Prot protein existence level 1. Rapidly and transiently inhibited by phosphorylation following the generation of DNA double-stranded breaks during S-phase. This is cell cycle checkpoint and ATM-pathway dependent and appears to regulate processes involved in chromatin assembly. Isoform 3 phosphorylates and enhances the stability of the t-SNARE SNAP23, augmenting its assembly with syntaxin. Isoform 3 protects the cells from the ionizing radiation by facilitating the repair of DSBs. In vitro, phosphorylates histone
   6415..7377    -  CDS            birA: BIRA_ECOLI - Also known as bioR, dhbB. Experimental evidence at protein level: Swiss-Prot protein existence level 1. Acts both as a biotin--[acetyl-CoA-carboxylase] ligase and a biotin-operon repressor. In the presence of ATP, BirA activates biotin to form the BirA-biotinyl-5'-adenylate (BirA-bio-5'-AMP or holoBirA) complex. HoloBirA can either transfer the biotinyl moiety to the biotin carboxyl carrier protein (BCCP) subunit of acetyl-CoA carboxylase, or bind to the biotin operator site and inhibit transcription of the operon. From Escherichia coli (strain K12).
   7429..7453    -  CDS            3xFLAG (fragment): three tandem FLAG® epitope tags
   7544..7577    -  promoter       TRE3GV promoter (fragment): 3rd-generation Tet-responsive promoter that can be activated by binding of Tet-On® 3G, optimized for retroviral and lentiviral vectors
   7585..7604    -  promoter       PLtetO-1 promoter (fragment): modified phage lambda PL promoter with tet operator sites (Lutz and Bujard, 1997)
   7606..7625    -  promoter       PLtetO-1 promoter (fragment): modified phage lambda PL promoter with tet operator sites (Lutz and Bujard, 1997)
   7627..7830    -  promoter       CMV promoter: human cytomegalovirus (CMV) immediate early promoter
   7831..8210    -  enhancer       CMV enhancer: human cytomegalovirus immediate early enhancer
