[The description below was written by a language model from this plasmid's Addgene catalogue record and pLannotate feature annotations shown in this document.]
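Description:
pcDNA5/FRT/TO-N-FLAG-hBirA*-TLK1-WT is a mammalian expression plasmid of about 8.3 kb, built on the Invitrogen pcDNA5/FRT/TO backbone and modified to carry a FLAG-hBirA* module ahead of the multiple cloning site. It is propagated in E. coli through a high-copy ColE1/pUC-type origin with ampicillin selection (β-lactamase under its own promoter). A partial f1 origin and lac regulatory remnants are also annotated.

The payload is wild-type human TLK1 (tousled-like kinase 1, about 2.2 kb), derived from a Human ORFeome cDNA and cloned between AscI and NotI sites. This places it in frame downstream of an N-terminal FLAG epitope and BirA*. By general convention, BirA* is the promiscuous mutant of the E. coli biotin ligase used for proximity labelling, and the "h" prefix presumably indicates humanised codons, though the record does not define it.

Expression is driven by the CMV enhancer/promoter and terminated by the bGH polyadenylation signal. Short tet-operator matches lie immediately downstream of the promoter, annotated as PLtetO-1 and TRE3GV fragments. They correspond to the "TO" design, in which transcription is repressed in cells expressing the Tet repressor and induced by tetracycline or doxycycline.

An FRT site sits directly upstream of a hygromycin resistance gene followed by an SV40 poly(A) signal. No full promoter is annotated for this gene, which fits the Flp-In design. FLP-mediated recombination into a genomic FRT site in a Flp-In host line activates the marker and yields isogenic, single-copy, hygromycin-resistant stable lines.

The record does not state a purpose, but this arrangement is typical of BioID experiments. There, inducible FLAG-BirA*-TLK1 biotinylates nearby proteins so that they can be captured and identified as proximal interactors, and the FLAG tag allows detection or immunoprecipitation of the fusion.
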