Addgene plasmid #218834: pcDNA5/FRT/TO-N-FLAG-hBirA*-TLK1-WT
Depositing lab: Travis Stracker.
Backbone
  Vector backbone: pcDNA 5/FRT/TO
  Backbone manufacturer: Invitrogen
  Backbone size w/o insert (bp): 5137
  Total vector size (bp): 8323
  Modifications to backbone: FLAG-hBirA* added before MCS
  Vector type: Mammalian Expression
  Selectable markers: Hygromycin
Growth in bacteria
  Bacterial resistance: Ampicillin, 100 μg/mL
  Growth temperature: 37°C
  Growth strain: DH5alpha
  Copy number: High Copy
Gene/Insert
  Gene/Insert name: TLK1
  Species: H. sapiens (human)
  Insert size (bp): 2157
  GenBank ID: NM_001136554.2
  Entrez Gene: TLK1 (a.k.a. PKU-beta)
  Promoter: CMV
  Tag / fusion protein: FLAG-BirA* (N terminal on backbone)
  Cloning method: Restriction Enzyme; 5′ cloning site AscI (not destroyed); 3′ cloning site NotI (not destroyed)
  Sequencing primers: 5′ CMV Forward
Resource information
  A portion of this plasmid was derived from a plasmid made by: This plasmid was constructed in part with cDNAs for TLK1 and TLK2 from the Human ORFeome Version 1.1 library
Terms and licenses: Academic/Nonprofit Terms; Industry Terms: Not Available to Industry
How to cite: pcDNA5/FRT/TO-N-FLAG-hBirA*-TLK1-WT was a gift from Travis Stracker (Addgene plasmid # 218834 ; http://n2t.net/addgene:218834 ; RRID:Addgene_218834)
